Addgene plasmid #44460: Chromosomal XNOR-gate
Depositing lab: Drew Endy. Publication: Amplifying genetic logic gates. Bonnet J, Yin P, Ortiz ME, Subsoontorn P, Endy D. Science. 2013 May 3;340(6132):599-603. doi: 10.1126/science.1232758. Epub 2013 Mar 28. PubMed 23539178.
Backbone
  Vector backbone: chromosome
  Vector type: Synthetic Biology
Growth in bacteria
  Bacterial resistance: Kanamycin, 50 μg/mL
  Growth temperature: 37°C
  Growth strain: DH5alpha
  Growth instructions: chromosomal integrant of the AND gate. Use 5ug/ml Kanamycin
  Copy number: Unknown
Gene/Insert
  Gene/Insert name: XNOR on chromosome
Terms and licenses: Academic/Nonprofit Terms; Industry Terms: Not Available to Industry
How to cite: Chromosomal XNOR-gate was a gift from Drew Endy (Addgene plasmid # 44460)
