[The description below was written by a language model from this plasmid's Addgene catalogue record.]
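Description:
Chromosomal XNOR-gate is a synthetic biology construct that is not a free-replicating plasmid: the recorded "backbone" is the bacterial chromosome, meaning the item is an E. coli DH5alpha strain carrying the logic element as a genomic integrant. There is therefore no plasmid origin of replication to speak of, and copy number is listed as unknown, although a chromosomal insertion would normally be expected to be present at roughly one copy per genome. Maintenance is by kanamycin selection.

The payload is described only as "XNOR on chromosome", a genetic device implementing Boolean XNOR logic, in which output is expected when two inputs are either both absent or both present. The associated publication title concerns amplifying genetic logic gates, but the record does not give the gate's architecture: no promoters, terminators, recombinase recognition sites, integrases, reporter genes or integration locus are listed, and no feature table is provided, so these details cannot be stated here. The entry is also internally inconsistent, since its growth notes refer to a chromosomal integrant of the AND gate while the name and insert field both say XNOR. This may be a leftover from a sibling entry in the same series, and users should confirm which gate the strain carries.

As far as the record supports, the strain serves as a low-copy, genomically integrated version of a logic gate for studying or building engineered cellular computation in bacteria. Distribution is restricted to academic and nonprofit users.
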