>Addgene plasmid #44460 | Chromosomal XNOR-gate | depositor partial sequence | sequence record 60660 | Chromosomal XNOR-gate sequence 1290 bps
AAAAAATTTATTTGCTTTCGCATCTTTTTGTACCTATAATGTGTGGAAAGCTTATGCCAACACAATTAAC
ATCTCAATCAAGGTAAATGCTTTTTGCTTTTTTTGCTCGGCCGGCTTGTCGACGACGGCGGTCTCCGTCG
TCAGGATCATCCGGGCTATAAACGCAGAAAGGCCCACCCGAAGGTGAGCCAGTGTGACTCTAGTAGAGAG
CGTTCACCGACAAACAACAGATAAAACGAAAGGCCCAGTCTTTCGACTGAGCCTTTCGTTTTATTTGATG
CCTGGGGGTTTGTACCGTACACCACTGAGACCGCGGTGGTTGACCAGACAAACCACGAAAAGGAGTTTTT
TAGTTACCTTAATTGAAATAAACGAAATAAAAACTCGCGGCGCGCCTACTAGAGAAAAGATCTTTTAAGA
AGGAGATATACATATGCGTAAAGGCGAAGAGCTGTTCACTGGTGTCGTCCCTATTCTGGTGGAACTGGAT
GGTGATGTCAACGGTCATAAGTTTTCCGTGCGTGGCGAGGGTGAAGGTGACGCAACTAATGGTAAACTGA
CGCTGAAGTTCATCTGTACTACTGGTAAACTGCCGGTACCTTGGCCGACTCTGGTAACGACGCTGACTTA
TGGTGTTCAGTGCTTTGCTCGTTATCCGGACCATATGAAGCAGCATGACTTCTTCAAGTCCGCCATGCCG
GAAGGCTATGTGCAGGAACGCACGATTTCCTTTAAGGATGACGGCACGTACAAAACGCGTGCGGAAGTGA
AATTTGAAGGCGATACCCTGGTAAACCGCATTGAGCTGAAAGGCATTGACTTTAAAGAAGACGGCAATAT
CCTGGGCCATAAGCTGGAATACAATTTTAACAGCCACAATGTTTACATCACCGCCGATAAACAAAAAAAT
GGCATTAAAGCGAATTTTAAAATTCGCCACAACGTGGAGGATGGCAGCGTGCAGCTGGCTGATCACTACC
AGCAAAACACTCCAATCGGTGATGGTCCTGTTCTGCTGCCAGACAATCACTATCTGAGCACGCAAAGCGT
TCTGTCTAAAGATCCGAACGAGAAACGCGATCATATGGTTCTGCTGGAGTTCGTAACCGCAGCGGGCATC
ACGCATGGTATGGATGAACTGTACAAATGATGATACTAGAGCCAGGCATCAAATAAAACGAAAGGCTCAG
TCGAAAGACTGGGCCTTTCGTTTTATCTGTTGTTTGTCGGTGAACGCTCTCTACTAGAGTCACACTGGCT
CACCTTCGGGTGGGCCTTTCTGCGTTTATA
