>Addgene plasmid #44460 | Chromosomal XNOR-gate | addgene partial sequence | sequence record 63453 | EXFP-internal-R 5'-GAACTCCAGCAGGACCATGT-3'
CATAGCATTTTTATCCGCAAATGGGCGGTAGGCGATGGGCTGGCAAGCCACGTTTTGGTGAATTCGTTTA
AACCTGCAGGAATCAGCCATACCACATTTGCCTGATACAGATTAAATCCTCTGACACATGCAGCTCCCGG
ATGTCAGAATGCCATTTGCCGCTGAGCAATAACTAGCCTCGACTGTGCCTTCTATAGTGTCACCTAAATC
ACTAGTCCCTTTAGTGAGGGTTAATTCTGAGCTTGGCGTAATCATGGTCATAGCTGTTTCCTGTGTGAAA
TTGTTATCCGCTCACAATTCCACACAACATACGAGCCGGAAGCATAAAGTGTAAAGCCTGGGGTGCCTAA
TGAGTGAGCTAACTCACATTAATTGCGTTGCGCTCACTGCCCGCTTTCCAGTCGGGAAACCTGTCGTGCC
AGCTGCATTAATGAATCGGCCAACGCGCGGGGAGAGGCGGTTTGCGTATTGGGCGCTCTTCCGCTTCCTC
GCTCACTGACTCGCTGCGCTCGGTCGTTCGGCTGCGGCGAGCGGTATCAGCTCACTCAAAGGCGGTAATA
CGGTTATCCACAGAATCAGGGGATAACGCAGGAAAGAACATGTGAGCAAAAGGCCAGCAAAAGGCCAGGA
ACCGTAAAAAGGCCGCGTTGCTGGCGTTTTTCCATAGGCTCCGCCCCCCTGACGAGCATCACAAAAATCG
ACGCTCAAGTCAGAGGTGGCGAAACCCGACAGGACTATAAAGATACCAGGCGTTTCCCCCTGGAAGCTCC
CTCGTGCGCTCTCCTGTTCCGACCCTGCCGCTTACCGGATACCTGTCCGCCTTTCTCCCTTCGGGAAGCG
